Addgene plasmid #200978: pcDNA3-EFNB2-RBD-Fc (WT)
Purpose: Mammalian expression plasmid for soluble EFNB2 (wild type) fused to IgG1 Fc
Depositing lab: Erik Procko. Depositing organization: University of Illinois at Urbana-Champaign. Publication: Sequence basis for selectivity of ephrin-B2 ligand for Eph receptors and pathogenic henipavirus G glycoproteins. Narayanan KK, Amaya M, Tsang N, Yin R, Jays A, Broder CC, Shukla D, Procko E. J Virol. 2023 Nov 30;97(11):e0062123. doi: 10.1128/jvi.00621-23. Epub 2023 Oct 16. PubMed 37931130.
Backbone
  Vector backbone: pcDNA3
  Backbone size w/o insert (bp): 5332
  Total vector size (bp): 6526
  Vector type: Mammalian Expression
  Selectable markers: Neomycin (select with G418)
Growth in bacteria
  Bacterial resistance: Ampicillin, 100 μg/mL
  Growth temperature: 37°C
  Growth strain: DH5alpha
  Copy number: High Copy
Gene/Insert
  Gene/Insert name: EFNB2 (alt name: EphrinB2)
  Species: H. sapiens (human)
  Insert size (bp): 1194
  Mutation: Soluble Receptor-Binding Domain
  GenBank ID: NP_004084.1
  Entrez Gene: EFNB2 (a.k.a. EPLG5, HTKL, Htk-L, LERK5, ephrin-B2)
  Promoter: CMV
  Tag / fusion protein: IgG1 Fc (C terminal on insert)
  Cloning method: Restriction Enzyme; 5′ cloning site NheI (not destroyed); 3′ cloning site XhoI (not destroyed)
  Sequencing primers: 5′ CMV forward; 3′ BGH reverse
Terms and licenses: Academic/Nonprofit Terms; Industry Terms: Not Available to Industry
Depositor comments: Please visit https://doi.org/10.1101/2023.04.26.538420 for bioRxiv preprint.
How to cite: pcDNA3-EFNB2-RBD-Fc (WT) was a gift from Erik Procko (Addgene plasmid # 200978 ; http://n2t.net/addgene:200978 ; RRID:Addgene_200978)
