[The description below was written by a language model from this plasmid's Addgene catalogue record and pLannotate feature annotations shown in this document.]
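Description:
pcDNA3-EFNB2-RBD-Fc (WT) is a mammalian expression plasmid of about 6.5 kb, built on the pcDNA3 backbone, that produces a soluble, wild-type form of human ephrin-B2 (EFNB2) fused to an IgG1 Fc region. It is propagated in E. coli as a high-copy plasmid through a ColE1/pUC-type origin with ampicillin selection (AmpR under its own bla promoter). An f1 origin is also present. For selection in mammalian cells, a neomycin phosphotransferase gene driven by the SV40 enhancer/early promoter and terminated by an SV40 poly(A) signal confers G418 resistance. Short lac, lacI, ble, bom and HIV LTR-like matches in the feature table appear to be backbone remnants or incidental hits rather than functional parts.

The expression cassette, cloned between NheI and XhoI, is driven by the CMV immediate-early enhancer and promoter and ends in the bovine growth hormone poly(A) signal. A T7 promoter lies just upstream of the coding region. The annotated open reading frame begins with a fragment of human CD5, most plausibly serving as a signal peptide to direct secretion, although the record does not state this explicitly. This is followed by the receptor-binding ectodomain fragment of EFNB2 and then the human IGHG1 constant region as a C-terminal Fc fusion. Removing the membrane-anchoring portions yields a secreted protein, and the Fc moiety generally promotes dimerisation and simplifies purification and detection.

The associated study concerns the sequence basis of ephrin-B2 selectivity for Eph receptors versus henipavirus G glycoproteins. This wild-type construct therefore likely serves as the reference soluble ligand against which engineered variants are compared in binding assays.
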