Features (pLannotate 1.2.2; 22 found; start..end, strand, type, name):
    125..454     +  promoter       SV40 promoter: SV40 enhancer and early promoter
    521..1312    +  CDS            neo: KKA2_KLEPN - Also known as kan, nptII. Experimental evidence at protein level: Swiss-Prot protein existence level 1. Resistance to kanamycin, neomycin, paromomycin, ribostamycin, butirosin and gentamicin B. From Klebsiella pneumoniae.
   1336..1494    +  CDS            ble (fragment): BLE_KLEPN - Experimental evidence at protein level: Swiss-Prot protein existence level 1. Binding protein with a strong affinity to the bleomycin family of antibiotics. Binds to CL990; an antimitotic-antibiotic compound. From Klebsiella pneumoniae.
   1489..1610    +  polyA_signal   SV40 poly(A) signal: SV40 polyadenylation signal
   1683..1699    -  protein_bind   lac operator: The lac repressor binds to the lac operator to inhibit transcription in E. coli. This inhibition can be relieved by adding lactose or isopropyl-β-D-thiogalactopyranoside (IPTG). lac repressor encoded by lacI
   1707..1737    -  promoter       lac promoter: promoter for the E. coli lac operon
   1752..1773    -  protein_bind   CAP binding site: CAP binding activates transcription in the presence of cAMP. E. coli catabolite activator protein
   1786..1878    -  CDS            lacI (fragment): lac repressor; lacI; The lac repressor binds to the lac operator to inhibit transcription in E. coli. This inhibition can be relieved by adding lactose or isopropyl-β-D-thiogalactopyranoside (IPTG).
   2061..2649    -  rep_origin     ori: high-copy-number ColE1/pMB1/pBR322/pUC origin of replication
   2820..3680    -  CDS            AmpR: β-lactamase; bla; confers resistance to ampicillin, carbenicillin, and related antibiotics
   3681..3785    -  promoter       AmpR promoter: bla
   3844..3896    -  misc_feature   bom (fragment): basis of mobility region from pBR322
   4051..4430    +  enhancer       CMV enhancer: human cytomegalovirus immediate early enhancer
   4431..4634    +  promoter       CMV promoter: human cytomegalovirus (CMV) immediate early promoter
   4630..4663    +  LTR            5' LTR (truncated) (fragment): truncated 5' long terminal repeat (LTR) from HIV-1
   4679..4697    +  promoter       T7 promoter: promoter for bacteriophage T7 RNA polymerase
   4723..4791    +  CDS            CD5 (fragment): CD5_HUMAN - Also known as LEU1. Experimental evidence at protein level: Swiss-Prot protein existence level 1. May act as a receptor in regulating T-cell proliferation. From Homo sapiens (Human).
   4792..5262    +  CDS            EFNB2 (fragment): EFNB2_HUMAN - Also known as EPLG5, HTKL, LERK5. Experimental evidence at protein level: Swiss-Prot protein existence level 1. (Microbial infection) Acts as a receptor for Hendra virus and Nipah virus. From Homo sapiens (Human).
   5212..5892    +  CDS            IGHG1 (fragment): IGHG1_HUMAN - Experimental evidence at protein level: Swiss-Prot protein existence level 1. Constant region of immunoglobulin heavy chains. Immunoglobulins, also known as antibodies, are membrane-bound or secreted glycoproteins produced by B lymphocytes. In the recognition phase of humoral immunity, the membrane-bound immunoglobulins serve as receptors which, upon binding of a specific antigen, trigger the clonal expansion and differentiation of B lymphocytes into immunoglobulins- secreting plasma cells. Secreted immunoglobulins mediate the effector phase of humoral immunity, which results in
   5942..6166    +  polyA_signal   bGH poly(A) signal: bovine growth hormone polyadenylation signal
   6170..6191    +  promoter       SV40 promoter (fragment): SV40 enhancer and early promoter
   6212..111     +  rep_origin     f1 ori (across the origin) (sequence partly withheld): f1 bacteriophage origin of replication; arrow indicates direction of (+) strand synthesis
>Addgene plasmid #200978 | pcDNA3-EFNB2-RBD-Fc (WT) | addgene full sequence | sequence record 396672 | Addgene NGS Result
GAACAACACTCAACCCTATCTCGGTCTATTCTTTTGATTTATAAGGGATTTTGCCGATTTCGGCCTATTG
GTTAAAAAATGAGCTGATTTAACAAAAATTTAACGCGAATTAATTCTGTGGAATGTGTGTCAGTTAGGGT
GTGGAAAGTCCCCAGGCTCCCCAGCAGGCAGAAGTATGCAAAGCATGCATCTCAATTAGTCAGCAACCAG
GTGTGGAAAGTCCCCAGGCTCCCCAGCAGGCAGAAGTATGCAAAGCATGCATCTCAATTAGTCAGCAACC
ATAGTCCCGCCCCTAACTCCGCCCATCCCGCCCCTAACTCCGCCCAGTTCCGCCCATTCTCCGCCCCATG
GCTGACTAATTTTTTTTATTTATGCAGAGGCCGAGGCCGCCTCTGCCTCTGAGCTATTCCAGAAGTAGTG
AGGAGGCTTTTTTGGAGGCCTAGGCTTTTGCAAAAAGCTCCCGGGAGCTTGTATATCCATTTTCGGATCT
GATCAAGAGACAGGATGAGGATCGTTTCGCATGATTGAACAAGATGGATTGCACGCAGGTTCTCCGGCCG
CTTGGGTGGAGAGGCTATTCGGCTATGACTGGGCACAACAGACAATCGGCTGCTCTGATGCCGCCGTGTT
CCGGCTGTCAGCGCAGGGGCGCCCGGTTCTTTTTGTCAAGACCGACCTGTCCGGTGCCCTGAATGAACTG
CAGGACGAGGCAGCGCGGCTATCGTGGCTGGCCACGACGGGCGTTCCTTGCGCAGCTGTGCTCGACGTTG
TCACTGAAGCGGGAAGGGACTGGCTGCTATTGGGCGAAGTGCCGGGGCAGGATCTCCTGTCATCTCACCT
TGCTCCTGCCGAGAAAGTATCCATCATGGCTGATGCAATGCGGCGGCTGCATACGCTTGATCCGGCTACC
TGCCCATTCGACCACCAAGCGAAACATCGCATCGAGCGAGCACGTACTCGGATGGAAGCCGGTCTTGTCG
ATCAGGATGATCTGGACGAAGAGCATCAGGGGCTCGCGCCAGCCGAACTGTTCGCCAGGCTCAAGGCGCG
CATGCCCGACGGCGAGGATCTCGTCGTGACCCATGGCGATGCCTGCTTGCCGAATATCATGGTGGAAAAT
GGCCGCTTTTCTGGATTCATCGACTGTGGCCGGCTGGGTGTGGCGGACCGCTATCAGGACATAGCGTTGG
CTACCCGTGATATTGCTGAAGAGCTTGGCGGCGAATGGGCTGACCGCTTCCTCGTGCTTTACGGTATCGC
CGCTCCCGATTCGCAGCGCATCGCCTTCTATCGCCTTCTTGACGAGTTCTTCTGAGCGGGACTCTGGGGT
TCGAAATGACCGACCAAGCGACGCCCAACCTGCCATCACGAGATTTCGATTCCACCGCCGCCTTCTATGA
AAGGTTGGGCTTCGGAATCGTTTTCCGGGACGCCGGCTGGATGATCCTCCAGCGCGGGGATCTCATGCTG
GAGTTCTTCGCCCACCCCAACTTGTTTATTGCAGCTTATAATGGTTACAAATAAAGCAATAGCATCACAA
ATTTCACAAATAAAGCATTTTTTTCACTGCATTCTAGTTGTGGTTTGTCCAAACTCATCAATGTATCTTA
TCATGTCTGTATACCGTCGACCTCTAGCTAGAGCTTGGCGTAATCATGGTCATAGCTGTTTCCTGTGTGA
AATTGTTATCCGCTCACAATTCCACACAACATACGAGCCGGAAGCATAAAGTGTAAAGCCTGGGGTGCCT
AATGAGTGAGCTAACTCACATTAATTGCGTTGCGCTCACTGCCCGCTTTCCAGTCGGGAAACCTGTCGTG
CCAGCTGCATTAATGAATCGGCCAACGCGCGGGGAGAGGCGGTTTGCGTATTGGGCGCTCTTCCGCTTCC
TCGCTCACTGACTCGCTGCGCTCGGTCGTTCGGCTGCGGCGAGCGGTATCAGCTCACTCAAAGGCGGTAA
TACGGTTATCCACAGAATCAGGGGATAACGCAGGAAAGAACATGTGAGCAAAAGGCCAGCAAAAGGCCAG
GAACCGTAAAAAGGCCGCGTTGCTGGCGTTTTTCCATAGGCTCCGCCCCCCTGACGAGCATCACAAAAAT
CGACGCTCAAGTCAGAGGTGGCGAAACCCGACAGGACTATAAAGATACCAGGCGTTTCCCCCTGGAAGCT
CCCTCGTGCGCTCTCCTGTTCCGACCCTGCCGCTTACCGGATACCTGTCCGCCTTTCTCCCTTCGGGAAG
CGTGGCGCTTTCTCATAGCTCACGCTGTAGGTATCTCAGTTCGGTGTAGGTCGTTCGCTCCAAGCTGGGC
TGTGTGCACGAACCCCCCGTTCAGCCCGACCGCTGCGCCTTATCCGGTAACTATCGTCTTGAGTCCAACC
CGGTAAGACACGACTTATCGCCACTGGCAGCAGCCACTGGTAACAGGATTAGCAGAGCGAGGTATGTAGG
CGGTGCTACAGAGTTCTTGAAGTGGTGGCCTAACTACGGCTACACTAGAAGAACAGTATTTGGTATCTGC
GCTCTGCTGAAGCCAGTTACCTTCGGAAAAAGAGTTGGTAGCTCTTGATCCGGCAAACAAACCACCGCTG
GTAGCGGTGGTTTTTTTGTTTGCAAGCAGCAGATTACGCGCAGAAAAAAAGGATCTCAAGAAGATCCTTT
GATCTTTTCTACGGGGTCTGACGCTCAGTGGAACGAAAACTCACGTTAAGGGATTTTGGTCATGAGATTA
TCAAAAAGGATCTTCACCTAGATCCTTTTAAATTAAAAATGAAGTTTTAAATCAATCTAAAGTATATATG
AGTAAACTTGGTCTGACAGTTACCAATGCTTAATCAGTGAGGCACCTATCTCAGCGATCTGTCTATTTCG
TTCATCCATAGTTGCCTGACTCCCCGTCGTGTAGATAACTACGATACGGGAGGGCTTACCATCTGGCCCC
AGTGCTGCAATGATACCGCGAGACCCACGCTCACCGGCTCCAGATTTATCAGCAATAAACCAGCCAGCCG
GAAGGGCCGAGCGCAGAAGTGGTCCTGCAACTTTATCCGCCTCCATCCAGTCTATTAATTGTTGCCGGGA
AGCTAGAGTAAGTAGTTCGCCAGTTAATAGTTTGCGCAACGTTGTTGCCATTGCTACAGGCATCGTGGTG
TCACGCTCGTCGTTTGGTATGGCTTCATTCAGCTCCGGTTCCCAACGATCAAGGCGAGTTACATGATCCC
CCATGTTGTGCAAAAAAGCGGTTAGCTCCTTCGGTCCTCCGATCGTTGTCAGAAGTAAGTTGGCCGCAGT
GTTATCACTCATGGTTATGGCAGCACTGCATAATTCTCTTACTGTCATGCCATCCGTAAGATGCTTTTCT
GTGACTGGTGAGTACTCAACCAAGTCATTCTGAGAATAGTGTATGCGGCGACCGAGTTGCTCTTGCCCGG
CGTCAATACGGGATAATACCGCGCCACATAGCAGAACTTTAAAAGTGCTCATCATTGGAAAACGTTCTTC
GGGGCGAAAACTCTCAAGGATCTTACCGCTGTTGAGATCCAGTTCGATGTAACCCACTCGTGCACCCAAC
TGATCTTCAGCATCTTTTACTTTCACCAGCGTTTCTGGGTGAGCAAAAACAGGAAGGCAAAATGCCGCAA
AAAAGGGAATAAGGGCGACACGGAAATGTTGAATACTCATACTCTTCCTTTTTCAATATTATTGAAGCAT
TTATCAGGGTTATTGTCTCATGAGCGGATACATATTTGAATGTATTTAGAAAAATAAACAAATAGGGGTT
CCGCGCACATTTCCCCGAAAAGTGCCACCTGACGTCGACGGATCGGGAGATCTCCCGATCCCCTATGGTG
CACTCTCAGTACAATCTGCTCTGATGCCGCATAGTTAAGCCAGTATCTGCTCCCTGCTTGTGTGTTGGAG
GTCGCTGAGTAGTGCGCGAGCAAAATTTAAGCTACAACAAGGCAAGGCTTGACCGACAATTGCATGAAGA
ATCTGCTTAGGGTTAGGCGTTTTGCGCTGCTTCGCGATGTACGGGCCAGATATACGCGTTGACATTGATT
ATTGACTAGTTATTAATAGTAATCAATTACGGGGTCATTAGTTCATAGCCCATATATGGAGTTCCGCGTT
ACATAACTTACGGTAAATGGCCCGCCTGGCTGACCGCCCAACGACCCCCGCCCATTGACGTCAATAATGA
CGTATGTTCCCATAGTAACGCCAATAGGGACTTTCCATTGACGTCAATGGGTGGAGTATTTACGGTAAAC
TGCCCACTTGGCAGTACATCAAGTGTATCATATGCCAAGTACGCCCCCTATTGACGTCAATGACGGTAAA
TGGCCCGCCTGGCATTATGCCCAGTACATGACCTTATGGGACTTTCCTACTTGGCAGTACATCTACGTAT
TAGTCATCGCTATTACCATGGTGATGCGGTTTTGGCAGTACATCAATGGGCGTGGATAGCGGTTTGACTC
ACGGGGATTTCCAAGTCTCCACCCCATTGACGTCAATGGGAGTTTGTTTTGGCACCAAAATCAACGGGAC
TTTCCAAAATGTCGTAACAACTCCGCCCCATTGACGCAAATGGGCGGTAGGCGTGTACGGTGGGAGGTCT
ATATAAGCAGAGCTCTCTGGCTAACTAGAGAACCCACTGCTTACTGGCTTATCGAAATTAATACGACTCA
CTATAGGGAGACCCAAGCTGGCTAGCGCCACCATGCCAATGGGCTCTCTTCAACCCCTGGCGACACTTTA
CCTGCTTGGAATGCTCGTTGCCTCCGTGTTGGCGATCGTGTTGGAGCCCATATATTGGAATAGCTCCAAT
TCAAAATTTCTGCCAGGACAGGGACTCGTTCTCTATCCTCAAATCGGCGACAAATTGGATATTATATGCC
CTAAGGTTGACTCTAAGACTGTTGGGCAGTATGAGTATTATAAAGTGTATATGGTAGATAAGGATCAGGC
GGATCGCTGTACTATCAAAAAAGAGAATACGCCTCTTCTGAACTGTGCGAAACCCGATCAAGATATTAAA
TTTACAATTAAGTTTCAAGAATTTTCACCTAATTTGTGGGGTCTTGAGTTCCAGAAGAACAAAGACTATT
ACATCATTAGCACCTCCAACGGAAGCCTTGAGGGTCTGGATAATCAGGAAGGTGGAGTTTGTCAAACTCG
CGCCATGAAAATTCTGATGAAGGTAGGATCCGACAAAACTCACACATGCCCACCGTGCCCAGCACCTGAA
CTCCTGGGGGGACCGTCAGTCTTCCTCTTCCCCCCAAAACCCAAGGACACCCTCATGATCTCCCGGACCC
CTGAGGTCACATGCGTGGTGGTGGACGTGAGCCACGAAGACCCTGAGGTCAAGTTCAACTGGTACGTGGA
CGGCGTGGAGGTGCATAATGCCAAGACAAAGCCGCGGGAGGAGCAGTACAACAGCACGTACCGTGTGGTC
AGCGTCCTCACCGTCCTGCACCAGGACTGGCTGAATGGCAAGGAGTACAAGTGCAAGGTCTCCAACAAAG
CCCTCCCAGCCCCCATCGAGAAAACCATCTCCAAAGCCAAAGGGCAGCCCCGAGAACCACAGGTGTACAC
CCTGCCCCCATCCCGGGAGGAGATGACCAAGAACCAGGTCAGCCTGACCTGCCTGGTCAAAGGCTTCTAT
CCCAGCGACATCGCCGTGGAGTGGGAGAGCAATGGGCAGCCGGAGAACAACTACAAGACCACGCCTCCCG
TGCTGGACTCCGACGGCTCCTTCTTCCTCTACAGCAAGCTCACCGTGGACAAGAGCAGGTGGCAGCAGGG
GAACGTCTTCTCATGCTCCGTGATGCACGAGGCTCTGCACAACCACTACACGCAGAAGAGCCTCTCCCTG
TCTCCGGGTAAATGATAACTCGAGTCTAGAGGGCCCGTTTAAACCCGCTGATCAGCCTCGACTGTGCCTT
CTAGTTGCCAGCCATCTGTTGTTTGCCCCTCCCCCGTGCCTTCCTTGACCCTGGAAGGTGCCACTCCCAC
TGTCCTTTCCTAATAAAATGAGGAAATTGCATCGCATTGTCTGAGTAGGTGTCATTCTATTCTGGGGGGT
GGGGTGGGGCAGGACAGCAAGGGGGAGGATTGGGAAGACAATAGCAGGCATGCTGGGGATGCGGTGGGCT
CTATGGCTTCTGAGGCGGAAAGAACCAGCTGGGGCTCTAGGGGGTATCCCC
[124 nt withheld, positions 6212-6335]
C
[91 nt withheld, positions 6337-6427]
A
[49 nt withheld, positions 6429-6477]
CCTTTGACGTTGGAGTCCACGTTCTTTAATAGTGGACTCTTGTTCCAAACTG
